Addgene plasmid #12569: pDEST12.2 DYRK2 KD
Depositing lab: Anjana Rao. Depositing organization: Boston Children's Hospital. Publication: A genome-wide Drosophila RNAi screen identifies DYRK-family kinases as regulators of NFAT. Gwack Y, Sharma S, Nardone J, Tanasa B, Iuga A, Srikanth S, Okamura H, Bolton D, Feske S, Hogan PG, Rao A. Nature. 2006 Jun 1. 441(7093):646-50. 10.1038/nature04631 PubMed 16511445.
Backbone
  Vector backbone: pDEST12.2
  Backbone manufacturer: Invitrogen
  Vector type: Mammalian Expression
  Selectable markers: Neomycin (select with G418)
Growth in bacteria
  Bacterial resistance: Ampicillin, 100 μg/mL
  Growth temperature: 37°C
  Growth strain: DH5alpha
  Copy number: High Copy
Gene/Insert
  Gene/Insert name: DYRK2
  Species: H. sapiens (human)
  Mutation: Kinase dead: K251R
  Entrez Gene: DYRK2
  Tag / fusion protein: Flag (N terminal on insert)
  Cloning method: Gateway Cloning
  Sequencing primers: 5′ SP6; 3′ T7
Terms and licenses: Academic/Nonprofit Terms; Industry Terms: Not Available to Industry
Depositor comments: Kinase-dead DYRK2 was constructed by introducing a K251R point mutation in the ATP binding pocket of the DYRK2 active site. See the WT version (Addgene plasimd # 20005) for more information.
How to cite: pDEST12.2 DYRK2 KD was a gift from Anjana Rao (Addgene plasmid # 12569)
