[The description below was written by a language model from this plasmid's Addgene catalogue record.]
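Description:
pDEST12.2 DYRK2 KD is a mammalian expression plasmid built on the commercial Gateway destination vector pDEST12.2, carrying human DYRK2 (dual-specificity tyrosine-phosphorylation-regulated kinase 2) in a catalytically inactive form. The insert was introduced by Gateway recombination cloning and bears a Flag epitope at its N terminus, allowing the protein to be detected or immunoprecipitated with anti-Flag reagents. The kinase-dead property comes from a single K251R substitution in the ATP-binding pocket of the active site, a conservative lysine-to-arginine change of the type commonly used to abolish phosphotransfer while leaving the overall protein fold largely intact. SP6 and T7 primer sites flank the insert at the 5′ and 3′ ends respectively and are listed for sequencing.

The plasmid is maintained in E. coli at high copy number under ampicillin selection, and it carries a neomycin resistance marker so that transfected mammalian cells can be selected with G418. The record does not state which promoter drives DYRK2 expression, and no feature table is provided, so other backbone elements cannot be confirmed from the information given. The construct is the mutant counterpart of a wild-type DYRK2 plasmid from the same collection and serves as a negative control for it, distinguishing effects that require DYRK2 catalytic activity from those that depend only on the presence of the protein. It is associated with work in which a genome-wide Drosophila RNAi screen identified DYRK-family kinases as regulators of the transcription factor NFAT.
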