>Addgene plasmid #12569 | pDEST12.2 DYRK2 KD | addgene partial sequence | sequence record 43475 | SP6 5'-ATTTAGGTGACACTATAG-3'
GCAGGCTTCGAAGGAGATAGAACCAATTCTCTAAGGAAATACTTAACCATGGACTACAAAGACGATGACG
ACAAGCTTGCGGCCGCGATGTTAACCAGGAAACCTTCGGCCGCCGCTCCCGCCGCCTACCCGACCGGCCG
AGGTGGGGACAGCGCCGTTCGTCAGCTTCAGGCTTCCCCGGGGCTCGGTGCAGGGGCCACCCGGAGCGGA
GTGGGGACTGGCCCGCCCTCCCCCATCGCCCTGCCGCCTCTCCGGGCCAGCAACGCTGCCGCCGCAGCCC
ACACGATTGGCGGCAGTAAGCACACAATGAATGATCACCTGCATGTCGGCAGCCACGCTCACGGACAGAT
CCAGGTTAAACAGTTGTTTGAGGATAACAGTAACAAGCGGACAGTGCTCACGACACAACAAAATGGGCTT
ACAACAGTGGGCAAAACGGGCTTGCCAGTGGTGCCAGAGCGGCAGCTGGACAGCATTCATAGACGGCAGG
GGAGCTCCACCTCTCTAAAGTCCATGGAAGGCATGGGGAAGGTGAAAGCCACCCCCATGACACCTGAACA
AGCAATGAAGCAATACATGCAAAAACTCACAGCCTTCGAACACCATGAGATTTTCAGCTACCCTGAAATA
TATTTCTTGGGTCTAAATGCTAAGAAGCGCCAGGGCATGACAGGTGGGCCCAACAATGGTGGCTATGATG
ATGACCAGGGATCATATGTGCAGGTGCCCCACGATCACGTGGCTTACAGGTATGAGGTCCTCAAGGTCAT
TGGGAAGGGGAGCTTTGGGCAGGTGGTCAAGGCCTACGATCACAAAGTCCACCAGCACGTGGCCCTAA
