>Addgene plasmid #12569 | pDEST12.2 DYRK2 KD | addgene partial sequence | sequence record 43775 | hDYRK2-F 5'-TCCTCAAGGTCATTGGGAAG-3'
AAGTCCACCAGCACGTGGCCCTAAGGATGGTGCGGAATGAGAAGCGCTTCCACCGGCAAGCAGCGGAGGA
GATCCGAATCCTGGAACACCTGCGGAAGCAGGACAAGGATAACACAATGAATGTCATCCATATGCTGGAG
AATTTCACCTTCCGCAACCACATCTGCATGACGTTTGAGCTGCTGAGCATGAACCTCTATGAGCTCATCA
AGAAGAATAAATTCCAGGGCTTCAGTCTGCCTTTGGTTCGCAAGTTTGCCCACTCGATTATGCAGTGCTT
GGATGCTTTGCACAAAAACAGAATAATTCACTGTGACCTTAAGCCCGAGAACATTTTGTTAAAGCAGCAG
GGTAGAAGCGGTATTAAAGTAATTGATTTTGGCTCAAGTTGTTACGAGCATCAGCGTGTCTACACGTACA
TCCAGTCGCGTTTTTACCGGGCTCCAGAAGTGATCCTTGGGGCCAGGTATGGCATGCCCATTGATATGTG
GAGCCTGGGCTGCATTTTAGCAGAGCTCCTGACGGGTTACCCCCTCTTGCCTGGGGAAGATGAAGGGGAC
CAGCTGGCCTGTATGATTGAACTGTTGGGCATGCCCTCACAGAAACTGCTGGATGCATCCAAACGAGCCA
AAAATTTTGTGAGCTCCAAGGGTTATCCCCGTTACTGCACTGTCACGGCTCTCTCAGATGGCTCTGTGGT
CCTAAACGGAGGCCGTTCCCGGAGGGGGAAACTGAGGGGCCCACCGGAGAGCAGAGAGTGGGGGAACGCG
CTGAAGGGGTGTGATGATCCCCTTTTCATTGACTTCTTAAAACAGTGTTTAGAGTGGGATCCTGCAGTGC
GCATGACCCCAGGCCAGGCTTTGCGGCACCCCTGGCTGA
